Addgene plasmid #45276: pBabe_puro_DEST_Flag_TNIK
Depositing lab: William Hahn. Depositing organization: Dana-Farber Cancer Institute. Publication: Systematic interrogation of 3q26 identifies TLOC1 and SKIL as cancer drivers. Hagerstrand D, Tong A, Schumacher SE, Ilic N, Shen RR, Cheung HW, Vazquez F, Shrestha Y, Kim SY, Giacomelli AO, Rosenbluh J, Schinzel AC, Spardy NA, Barbie DA, Mermel CH, Weir BA, Garraway LA, Tamayo P, Mesirov JP, Beroukhim R, Hahn WC. Cancer Discov. 2013 Jun 13. [Epub ahead of print] 10.1158/2159-8290.CD-12-0592 PubMed 23764425.
Backbone
  Vector backbone: pBabe-puro-flag-DEST
  Backbone size w/o insert (bp): 5100
  Vector type: Mammalian Expression, Retroviral
  Selectable markers: Puromycin
Growth in bacteria
  Bacterial resistance: Ampicillin, 100 μg/mL
  Growth temperature: 37°C
  Growth strain: DH5alpha
  Copy number: High Copy
Gene/Insert
  Gene/Insert name: TNIK (alt name: TNIK)
  Species: H. sapiens (human)
  Insert size (bp): 1600
  GenBank ID: BC055427
  Entrez Gene: TNIK (a.k.a. MRT54)
  Tag / fusion protein: Flag (N terminal on backbone)
  Cloning method: Gateway Cloning
  Sequencing primers: 5′ pBabe 5'; 3′ pBabe 3'
Resource information
  A portion of this plasmid was derived from a plasmid made by: Open Biosystems MHS1010-9203902
Terms and licenses: Academic/Nonprofit Terms; Industry Terms: Not Available to Industry
Depositor comments: The TNIK open reading frame was PCR amplified with BP flanked primers from the vector acquired from Open Biosystems and ligated into a pDONR223 vector in a BP Gateway ligation reaction. The TNIK open reading frame was subsequently ligated into the pBabe_puro_DEST_flag backbone in a Gateway LR ligation reaction.
How to cite: pBabe_puro_DEST_Flag_TNIK was a gift from William Hahn (Addgene plasmid # 45276 ; http://n2t.net/addgene:45276 ; RRID:Addgene_45276)
