[The description below was written by a language model from this plasmid's Addgene catalogue record and pLannotate feature annotations shown in this document.]
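Description:
pBabe_puro_DEST_Flag_TNIK is a Moloney murine leukemia virus-based retroviral expression plasmid built on the Gateway-adapted pBabe-puro-flag-DEST backbone and used to deliver human TNIK into mammalian cells. In bacteria it is maintained through a high-copy ColE1/pUC-type origin and an ampicillin resistance gene driven by its own bla promoter. The viral portion comprises a 5′ LTR, a packaging signal (Ψ) and a truncated gag segment lacking its start codon, which together allow the transcript to be packaged into retroviral particles when the viral proteins are supplied in trans. A 3′ LTR closes the proviral unit.

The insert is a TNIK open reading frame derived from a commercial cDNA clone. It was PCR-amplified with BP-flanked primers, moved into pDONR223 by a BP reaction, and then transferred into the destination vector by an LR reaction, which left an attB2 site immediately downstream of the coding region. The backbone supplies an N-terminal Flag tag for detection or immunoprecipitation, although the feature table does not annotate the tag separately. No internal promoter lies upstream of the insert, so expression is presumably driven from the 5′ LTR, as is usual for pBabe vectors. The annotated TNIK segment is about 1.7 kb and is flagged as a fragment of the reference protein, consistent with the roughly 1.6 kb insert size listed, so the clone appears to encode only part of the full-length kinase. Downstream, an SV40 enhancer/early promoter drives puromycin N-acetyltransferase for selection of stably transduced cells. TNIK is a serine/threonine kinase that activates Wnt target gene expression. The associated publication examined genes in the 3q26 region as candidate cancer drivers, which suggests use in stable overexpression assays.
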