Features (pLannotate 1.2.2; 13 found; start..end, strand, type, name):
      1..470     +  LTR            LTR: long terminal repeat from Moloney murine leukemia virus
    594..868     +  misc_feature   MESV Ψ (fragment): packaging signal of murine embryonic stem cell virus
    935..1351    +  CDS            gag (truncated): truncated Moloney murine leukemia virus (MMLV) gag gene lacking the start codon
   1392..3059    +  CDS            TNIK (fragment): TNIK_HUMAN - Also known as KIAA0551. Experimental evidence at protein level: Swiss-Prot protein existence level 1. Serine/threonine kinase that acts as an essential activator of the Wnt signaling pathway. Recruited to promoters of Wnt target genes and required to activate their expression. May act by phosphorylating TCF4/TCF7L2. Appears to act upstream of the JUN N- terminal pathway. May play a role in the response to environmental stress. Part of a signaling complex composed of NEDD4, RAP2A and TNIK which regulates neuronal dendrite extension and arborization during development. More generall
   3061..3085    -  protein_bind   attB2: mutant version of attB; recombination site for the Gateway® BP reaction BP Clonase™
   3102..3431    +  promoter       SV40 promoter: SV40 enhancer and early promoter
   3441..4040    +  CDS            PuroR: puromycin N-acetyltransferase; pac from Streptomyces alboniger; confers resistance to puromycin
   4139..4260    +  LTR            3' LTR (ΔU3) (fragment): self-inactivating 3' long terminal repeat (LTR) from Moloney murine leukemia virus
   4261..4730    +  LTR            LTR: long terminal repeat from Moloney murine leukemia virus
   4796..4848    -  CDS            lacI (fragment): lac repressor; lacI; The lac repressor binds to the lac operator to inhibit transcription in E. coli. This inhibition can be relieved by adding lactose or isopropyl-β-D-thiogalactopyranoside (IPTG).
   5031..5619    -  rep_origin     ori: high-copy-number ColE1/pMB1/pBR322/pUC origin of replication
   5779..6639    -  CDS            AmpR: β-lactamase; bla; confers resistance to ampicillin, carbenicillin, and related antibiotics
   6640..6744    -  promoter       AmpR promoter: bla
>Addgene plasmid #45276 | pBabe_puro_DEST_Flag_TNIK | addgene full sequence | sequence record 375315 | Addgene NGS Result
CTGAATATGGGCCAAACAGGATATCTGTGGTAAGCAGTTCCTGCCCCGGCTCAGGGCCAAGAACAGATGG
AACAGCTGAATATGGGCCAAACAGGATATCTGTGGTAAGCAGTTCCTGCCCCGGCTCAGGGCCAAGAACA
GATGGTCCCCAGATGCGGTCCAGCCCTCAGCAGTTTCTAGAGAACCATCAGATGTTTCCAGGGTGCCCCA
AGGACCTGAAATGACCCTGTGCCTTATTTGAACTAACCAATCAGTTCGCTTCTCGCTTCTGTTCGCGCGC
TTCTGCTCCCCGAGCTCAATAAAAGAGCCCACAACCCCTCACTCGGGGCGCCAGTCCTCCGATTGACTGA
GTCGCCCGGGTACCCGTGTATCCAATAAACCCTCTTGCAGTTGCATCCGACTTGTGGTCTCGCTGTTCCT
TGGGAGGGTCTCCTCTGAGTGATTGACTACCCGTCAGCGGGGGTCTTTCATTTGGGGGCTCGTCCGGGAT
CGGGAGACCCCTGCCCAGGGACCACCGACCCACCACCGGGAGGCAAGCTGGCCAGCAACTTATCTGTGTC
TGTCCGATTGTCTAGTGTCTATGACTGATTTTATGCGCCTGCGTCGGTACTAGTTAGCTAACTAGCTCTG
TATCTGGCGGACCCGTGGTGGAACTGACGAGTTCTGAACACCCGGCCGCAACCCTGGGAGACGTCCCAGG
GACTTTGGGGGCCGTTTTTGTGGCCCGACCTGAGGAAGGGAGTCGATGTGGAATCCGACCCCGTCAGGAT
ATGTGGTTCTGGTAGGAGACGAGAACCTAAAACAGTTCCCGCCTCCGTCTGAATTTTTGCTTTCGGTTTG
GAACCGAAGCCGCGCGTCTTGTCTGCTGCAGCGCTGCAGCATCGTTCTGTGTTGTCTCTGTCTGACTGTG
TTTCTGTATTTGTCTGAAAATTAGGGCCAGACTGTTACCACTCCCTTAAGTTTGACCTTAGGTCACTGGA
AAGATGTCGAGCGGATCGCTCACAACCAGTCGGTAGATGTCAAGAAGAGACGTTGGGTTACCTTCTGCTC
TGCAGAATGGCCAACCTTTAACGTCGGATGGCCGCGAGACGGCACCTTTAACCGAGACCTCATCACCCAG
GTTAAGATCAAGGTCTTTTCACCTGGCCCGCATGGACACCCAGACCAGGTCCCCTACATCGTGACCTGGG
AAGCCTTGGCTTTTGACCCCCCTCCCTGGGTCAAGCCCTTTGTACACCCTAAGCCTCCGCCTCCTCTTCC
TCCATCCGCCCCGTCTCTCCCCCTTGAACCTCCTCGTTCGACCCCGCCTCGATCCTCCCTTTATCCAGCC
CTCACTCCTTCTCTAGGCGCCGGCCGGATCCCAGTGTGGTGGTACGTAGGAATTCATGGACTACAAAGAC
GATGACGACAAGCAATTGACAAGTTTGTACAAAAAAGTTGGCACCATGAAGAAGGTGACTGATTACTCCT
CCTCCAGTGAGGAGTCAGAAAGTAGCGAGGAAGAGGAGGAAGATGGAGAGAGCGAGACCCATGATGGGAC
AGTGGCTGTCAGCGACATACCCAGACTGATACCAACAGGAGCTCCAGGCAGCAACGAGCAGTACAATGTG
GGAATGGTGGGGACGCATGGGCTGGAGACCTCTCATGCGGACAGTTTCAGTGGCAGTATTTCAAGAGAAG
GAACCTTGATGATTAGAGAGACGTCTGGAGAGAAGAAGCGATCTGGCCACAGTGACAGCAATGGCTTTGC
TGGCCACATCAACCTCCCTGACCTGGTGCAGCAGAGCCATTCTCCAGCTGGAACCCCGACTGAGGGACTG
GGGCGCGTCTCAACCCATTCCCAGGAGATGGACTCTGGGACTGAATATGGCATGGGGAGCAGCACCAAAG
CCTCCTTCACCCCCTTTGTGGACCCCAGAGTATACCAGACGTCTCCCACTGATGAAGATGAAGAGGATGA
GGAATCATCAGCCACAGCTCTGTTTACTAGCGAACTTCTTAGGCAAGAACAGGCCAAACTCAATGAAGCA
AGAAAGATTTCGGTGGTAAATGTAAACCCAACCAACATTCGGCCTCATAGCGACACACCAGAAATCAGAA
AATACAAGAAACGATTCAACTCAGAAATACTTTGTGCAGCTCTGTGGGGTGTAAACCTTCTGGTGGGGAC
TGAAAATGGCCTGATGCTTTTGGACCGAAGTGGGCAAGGCAAAGTCTATAATCTGATCAACCGGAGGCGA
TTTCAGCAGATGGATGTGCTAGAGGGACTGAATGTCCTTGTGACAATTTCAGGAAAGAAGAATAAGCTAC
GAGTTTACTATCTTTCATGGTTAAGAAACAGAATACTACATAATGACCCAGAAGTAGAAAAGAAACAAGG
CTGGATCACTGTTGGGGACTTGGAAGGCTGTATACATTATAAAGTTGTTAAATATGAAAGGATCAAATTT
TTGGTGATTGCCTTAAAGAATGCTGTGGAAATATATGCTTGGGCTCCTAAACCGTATCATAAATTCATGG
CATTTAAGTCTTTTGCAGATCTCCAGCACAAGCCTCTGCTAGTTGATCTCACGGTAGAAGAAGGTCAAAG
ATTAAAGGTTATTTTTGGTTCACACACTGGTTTCCATGTAATTGATGTTGATTCAGGAAACTCTTATGAT
ATCTACATACCATCTCATATTCAGGGCAATATCACTCCTCATGCTATTGTCATCTTGCCTAAAACAGATG
GAATGGAAATGCTTGTTTGCTATGAGGATGAGGGGGTGTATGTAAACACCTATGGCCGGATAACTAAGGA
TGTGGTGCTCCAATGGGGAGAAATGCCCACGTCTGTGGCCTACATTCATTCCAATCAGATAATGGGCTGG
GGCGAGAAAGCTATTGAGATCCGGTCAGTGGAAACAGGACATTTGGATGGAGTATTTATGCATAAGCGAG
CTCAAAGGTTAAAGTTTCTATGTGAAAGAAATGATAAGGTATTTTTTGCATCCGTGCGATCTGGAGGAAG
TAGCCAAGTGTTTTTCATGACCCTCAACAGAAATTCCATGATGAACTGGTACCCAACTTTCTTGTACAAA
GTGGTCTCGACCCTGTGGAATGTGTGTCAGTTAGGGTGTGGAAAGTCCCCAGGCTCCCCAGCAGGCAGAA
GTATGCAAAGCATGCATCTCAATTAGTCAGCAACCAGGTGTGGAAAGTCCCCAGGCTCCCCAGCAGGCAG
AAGTATGCAAAGCATGCATCTCAATTAGTCAGCAACCATAGTCCCGCCCCTAACTCCGCCCATCCCGCCC
CTAACTCCGCCCAGTTCCGCCCATTCTCCGCCCCATGGCTGACTAATTTTTTTTATTTATGCAGAGGCCG
AGGCCGCCTCGGCCTCTGAGCTATTCCAGAAGTAGTGAGGAGGCTTTTTTGGAGGCCTAGGCTTTTGCAA
AAAGCTTACCATGACCGAGTACAAGCCCACGGTGCGCCTCGCCACCCGCGACGACGTCCCCAGGGCCGTA
CGCACCCTCGCCGCCGCGTTCGCCGACTACCCCGCCACGCGCCACACCGTCGATCCGGACCGCCACATCG
AGCGGGTCACCGAGCTGCAAGAACTCTTCCTCACGCGCGTCGGGCTCGACATCGGCAAGGTGTGGGTCGC
GGACGACGGCGCCGCGGTGGCGGTCTGGACCACGCCGGAGAGCGTCGAAGCGGGGGCGGTGTTCGCCGAG
ATCGGCCCGCGCATGGCCGAGTTGAGCGGTTCCCGGCTGGCCGCGCAGCAACAGATGGAAGGCCTCCTGG
CGCCGCACCGGCCCAAGGAGCCCGCGTGGTTCCTGGCCACCGTCGGCGTCTCGCCCGACCACCAGGGCAA
GGGTCTGGGCAGCGCCGTCGTGCTCCCCGGAGTGGAGGCGGCCGAGCGCGCCGGGGTGCCCGCCTTCCTG
GAGACCTCCGCGCCCCGCAACCTCCCCTTCTACGAGCGGCTCGGCTTCACCGTCACCGCCGACGTCGAGG
TGCCCGAAGGACCGCGCACCTGGTGCATGACCCGCAAGCCCGGTGCCTGACGCCCGCCCCACGACCCGCA
GCGCCCGACCGAAAGGAGCGCACGACCCCATGCATCGATAAAATAAAAGATTTTATTTAGTCTCCAGAAA
AAGGGGGGAATGAAAGACCCCACCTGTAGGTTTGGCAAGCTAGCTTAAGTAACGCCATTTTGCAAGGCAT
GGAAAAATACATAACTGAGAATAGAGAAGTTCAGATCAAGGTCAGGAACAGATGGAACAGCTGAATATGG
GCCAAACAGGATATCTGTGGTAAGCAGTTCCTGCCCCGGCTCAGGGCCAAGAACAGATGGAACAGCTGAA
TATGGGCCAAACAGGATATCTGTGGTAAGCAGTTCCTGCCCCGGCTCAGGGCCAAGAACAGATGGTCCCC
AGATGCGGTCCAGCCCTCAGCAGTTTCTAGAGAACCATCAGATGTTTCCAGGGTGCCCCAAGGACCTGAA
ATGACCCTGTGCCTTATTTGAACTAACCAATCAGTTCGCTTCTCGCTTCTGTTCGCGCGCTTCTGCTCCC
CGAGCTCAATAAAAGAGCCCACAACCCCTCACTCGGGGCGCCAGTCCTCCGATTGACTGAGTCGCCCGGG
TACCCGTGTATCCAATAAACCCTCTTGCAGTTGCATCCGACTTGTGGTCTCGCTGTTCCTTGGGAGGGTC
TCCTCTGAGTGATTGACTACCCGTCAGCGGGGGTCTTTCACATGCAGCATGTATCAAAATTAATTTGGTT
TTTTTTCTTAAGTATTTACATTAAATGGCCATAGTTGCATTAATGAATCGGCCAACGCGCGGGGAGAGGC
GGTTTGCGTATTGGGCGCTCTTCCGCTTCCTCGCTCACTGACTCGCTGCGCTCGGTCGTTCGGCTGCGGC
GAGCGGTATCAGCTCACTCAAAGGCGGTAATACGGTTATCCACAGAATCAGGGGATAACGCAGGAAAGAA
CATGTGAGCAAAAGGCCAGCAAAAGGCCAGGAACCGTAAAAAGGCCGCGTTGCTGGCGTTTTTCCATAGG
CTCCGCCCCCCTGACGAGCATCACAAAAATCGACGCTCAAGTCAGAGGTGGCGAAACCCGACAGGACTAT
AAAGATACCAGGCGTTTCCCCCTGGAAGCTCCCTCGTGCGCTCTCCTGTTCCGACCCTGCCGCTTACCGG
ATACCTGTCCGCCTTTCTCCCTTCGGGAAGCGTGGCGCTTTCTCATAGCTCACGCTGTAGGTATCTCAGT
TCGGTGTAGGTCGTTCGCTCCAAGCTGGGCTGTGTGCACGAACCCCCCGTTCAGCCCGACCGCTGCGCCT
TATCCGGTAACTATCGTCTTGAGTCCAACCCGGTAAGACACGACTTATCGCCACTGGCAGCAGCCACTGG
TAACAGGATTAGCAGAGCGAGGTATGTAGGCGGTGCTACAGAGTTCTTGAAGTGGTGGCCTAACTACGGC
TACACTAGAAGAACAGTATTTGGTATCTGCGCTCTGCTGAAGCCAGTTACCTTCGGAAAAAGAGTTGGTA
GCTCTTGATCCGGCAAACAAACCACCGCTGGTAGCGGTGGTTTTTTTGTTTGCAAGCAGCAGATTACGCG
CAGAAAAAAAGGATCTCAAGAAGATCCTTTGATCTTTTCTACGGGGTCTGACGCTCAGTGGAACGAAAAC
TCACGTTAAGGGATTTTGGTCATGAGATTATCAAAAAGGATCTTCACCTAGATCCTTTTGCGGCCGCAAA
TCAATCTAAAGTATATATGAGTAAACTTGGTCTGACAGTTACCAATGCTTAATCAGTGAGGCACCTATCT
CAGCGATCTGTCTATTTCGTTCATCCATAGTTGCCTGACTCCCCGTCGTGTAGATAACTACGATACGGGA
GGGCTTACCATCTGGCCCCAGTGCTGCAATGATACCGCGAGACCCACGCTCACCGGCTCCAGATTTATCA
GCAATAAACCAGCCAGCCGGAAGGGCCGAGCGCAGAAGTGGTCCTGCAACTTTATCCGCCTCCATCCAGT
CTATTAATTGTTGCCGGGAAGCTAGAGTAAGTAGTTCGCCAGTTAATAGTTTGCGCAACGTTGTTGCCAT
TGCTACAGGCATCGTGGTGTCACGCTCGTCGTTTGGTATGGCTTCATTCAGCTCCGGTTCCCAACGATCA
AGGCGAGTTACATGATCCCCCATGTTGTGCAAAAAAGCGGTTAGCTCCTTCGGTCCTCCGATCGTTGTCA
GAAGTAAGTTGGCCGCAGTGTTATCACTCATGGTTATGGCAGCACTGCATAATTCTCTTACTGTCATGCC
ATCCGTAAGATGCTTTTCTGTGACTGGTGAGTACTCAACCAAGTCATTCTGAGAATAGTGTATGCGGCGA
CCGAGTTGCTCTTGCCCGGCGTCAATACGGGATAATACCGCGCCACATAGCAGAACTTTAAAAGTGCTCA
TCATTGGAAAACGTTCTTCGGGGCGAAAACTCTCAAGGATCTTACCGCTGTTGAGATCCAGTTCGATGTA
ACCCACTCGTGCACCCAACTGATCTTCAGCATCTTTTACTTTCACCAGCGTTTCTGGGTGAGCAAAAACA
GGAAGGCAAAATGCCGCAAAAAAGGGAATAAGGGCGACACGGAAATGTTGAATACTCATACTCTTCCTTT
TTCAATATTATTGAAGCATTTATCAGGGTTATTGTCTCATGAGCGGATACATATTTGAATGTATTTAGAA
AAATAAACAAATAGGGGTTCCGCGCACATTTCCCCGAAAAGTGCCACCTGCAGC
