>Addgene plasmid #45276 | pBabe_puro_DEST_Flag_TNIK | depositor partial sequence | sequence record 63329 | TNIK 5'
AGTGGCTGTCAGCGACATACCCAGACTGATACCAACAGGAGCTCCAGGCAGCAACGAGCAGTACAATGTG
GGAATGGTGGGGACGCATGGGCTGGAGACCTCTCATGCGGACAGTTTCAGTGGCAGTATTTCAAGAGAAG
GAACCTTGATGATTAGAGAGACGTCTGGAGAGAAGAAGCGATCTGGCCACAGTGACAGCAATGGCTTTGC
TGGCCACATCAACCTCCCTGACCTGGTGCAGCAGAGCCATTCTCCAGCTGGAACCCCGACTGAGGGACTG
GGGCGCGTCTCAACCCATTCCCAGGAGATGGACTCTGGGACTGAATATGGCATGGGGAGCAGCACCAAAG
CCTCCTTCACCCCCTTTGTGGACCCCAGAGTATACCAGACGTCTCCCACTGATGAAGATGAAGAGGATGA
GGAATCATCAGCCACAGCTCTGTTTACTAGCGAACTTCTTAGGCAAGAACAGGCCAAACTCAATGAAGCA
AGAAAGATTTCGGTGGTAAATGTAAACCCAACCAACATTCGGCCTCATAGCGACACACCAGAAATCAGAA
AATACAAGAAACGATTCAACTCAGAAATACTTTGTGCAGCTCTGTGGGGTGTAAACCTTCTGGTGGGGAC
TGAAAATGGCCTGATGCTTTTGGACCGAAGTGGGCAAGGCAAAGTCTATAATCTGATCAACCGGAGGCGA
TTTCAGCAGATGGATGTGCTAGAGGGACTGAATGTCCTTGTGACAATTTCNNNAAGAAGAATAAGCTACG
AGTTTACTATCTTTCATGGTTNAAGAAACAGAATACTACATAATGACCCA
